Addgene plasmid #111397: pAAV-hSyn-DIO {hCAR}off-{hM4Di-mCherry}on-W3SL
Purpose: AAV vector with hSynapsin promoter, Cre-OFF hCAR (for efficient CAV-2 infection), Cre-ON hM4Di-mCherry (Gi-coupled DREADD for neuronal silencing), W3SL cassette (for maximize cloning capacity)
Depositing lab: Adam Kepecs. Depositing organization: Cold Spring Harbor Laboratory. Publication: A Viral Receptor Complementation Strategy to Overcome CAV-2 Tropism for Efficient Retrograde Targeting of Neurons. Li SJ, Vaughan A, Sturgill JF, Kepecs A. Neuron. 2018 Jun 6;98(5):905-917.e5. doi: 10.1016/j.neuron.2018.05.028. PubMed 29879392.
Backbone
  Vector backbone: pAAV
  Backbone size w/o insert (bp): 4117
  Total vector size (bp): 7422
  Vector type: Mammalian Expression, AAV
Growth in bacteria
  Bacterial resistance: Ampicillin, 100 μg/mL
  Growth temperature: 30°C
  Growth strain: NEB Stable
  Growth instructions: Stbl3
  Copy number: High Copy
Gene/Insert 1
  Gene/Insert name: hCAR (alt name: human CAR variant 1)
  Species: H. sapiens (human)
  Insert size (bp): 1095
  GenBank ID: NM_001338
  Entrez Gene: CXADR (a.k.a. CAR, CAR4/6, HCAR)
  Promoter: hSynapsin
  Tag / fusion protein: Myc (C terminal on insert)
  Cloning method: Restriction Enzyme; 5′ cloning site AscI (not destroyed); 3′ cloning site PacI (not destroyed)
  Sequencing primers: 5′ CCAAATTGCGCATCCCCTATC
Gene/Insert 2
  Gene/Insert name: hM4Di-mCherry (alt name: hM4D (Gi)-mCherry)
  Insert size (bp): 2166
  Promoter: hSynapsin
  Tag / fusion protein: mCherry (C terminal on insert)
  Cloning method: Restriction Enzyme; 5′ cloning site PacI (not destroyed); 3′ cloning site NheI (not destroyed)
  Sequencing primers: 5′ AAAAGCTCCTGGTGTTGC; 3′ GCAGCGTATCCACATAGCG
Resource information
  A portion of this plasmid was derived from a plasmid made by: Backbone comes from plasmid pAAV-Ef1a-DIO-{ChETA-EYFP} (Addgene, Plasmid #26968); W3SL cassette comes from plasmid pAAV-CW3SL-EGFP (Addgene, Plasmid #61463).
Terms and licenses: Academic/Nonprofit Terms; Industry Terms: Not Available to Industry
How to cite: pAAV-hSyn-DIO {hCAR}off-{hM4Di-mCherry}on-W3SL was a gift from Adam Kepecs (Addgene plasmid # 111397 ; http://n2t.net/addgene:111397 ; RRID:Addgene_111397)
