[The description below was written by a language model from this plasmid's Addgene catalogue record and pLannotate feature annotations shown in this document.]
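Description:
pAAV-hSyn-DIO {hCAR}off-{hM4Di-mCherry}on-W3SL is an AAV transfer plasmid for neuronal expression in mammalian cells, built on a pAAV backbone derived from an earlier DIO vector. It is about 7.4 kb in total. It propagates in E. coli through a high-copy ColE1/pUC-type origin with ampicillin (β-lactamase) selection, and it also carries an f1 origin. AAV2 inverted terminal repeats flank the expression cassette so that it can be packaged into recombinant AAV. The depositor sequence shows both ITRs intact. In the NGS-derived record (7,410 nt versus 7,422 nt) the 5′ ITR is annotated only as short fragments, a discrepancy the record does not explain.

The human synapsin I promoter drives a Cre-switchable double-floxed cassette bounded by lox2272/loxP pairs in opposing orientation. Inside it, human CAR (CXADR, variant 1, recorded with a C-terminal Myc tag) lies in the sense orientation. The Gi-coupled DREADD hM4Di, an engineered CHRM4 muscarinic receptor fused at its C terminus to mCherry, lies inverted. Without Cre, neurons express hCAR, the receptor that makes them efficiently infectable by canine adenovirus type 2 (CAV-2). When Cre is supplied, the cassette inverts and locks, which turns hCAR off and places hM4Di-mCherry in the sense orientation for chemogenetic silencing with red fluorescent labelling.

Downstream is the W3SL element, annotated as truncated WPRE fragments followed by shortened SV40 polyadenylation sequences. It provides post-transcriptional enhancement and termination in little space, freeing packaging capacity for the two inserts. The construct is intended for a receptor complementation strategy that overcomes CAV-2 tropism in retrograde targeting of projection neurons.
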