Features (pLannotate 1.2.2; 24 found; start..end, strand, type, name):
      1..141     -  repeat_region  AAV2 ITR: inverted terminal repeat of adeno-associated virus serotype 2 inverted
    186..633     +  promoter       hSyn promoter: human synapsin I promoter; confers neuron-specific expression (Kügler et al., 2003)
    647..664     +  misc_feature   MCS (fragment): pUC18/19 multiple cloning site
    671..704     +  protein_bind   lox2272: Cre-mediated recombination occurs in the 8-bp core sequence (GGATACTT). lox2272 sites are compatible with each other, but incompatible with loxP or loxN sites (Lee and Saito, 1988). Cre recombinase
    705..754     -  intron         β-globin intron (fragment): internally truncated intron from human β-globin
    755..788     +  protein_bind   loxP: Cre-mediated recombination occurs in the 8-bp core sequence (GCATACAT). Cre recombinase
    800..1894    +  CDS            CXADR: CXAR_HUMAN - Also known as CAR. Experimental evidence at protein level: Swiss-Prot protein existence level 1. (Microbial infection) Acts as a receptor for Coxsackievirus B1 to B6. From Homo sapiens (Human).
   1939..2646    -  CDS            mCherry: mCherry is a basic (constitutively fluorescent) red fluorescent protein published in 2004, derived from Discosoma sp.. It is reported to be a very rapidly-maturing monomer with low acid sensitivity.
   2668..4104    -  CDS            CHRM4: ACM4_HUMAN - Experimental evidence at protein level: Swiss-Prot protein existence level 1. The muscarinic acetylcholine receptor mediates various cellular responses, including inhibition of adenylate cyclase, breakdown of phosphoinositides and modulation of potassium channels through the action of G proteins. Primary transducing effect is inhibition of adenylate cyclase. From Homo sapiens (Human).
   4117..4150    -  protein_bind   lox2272: Cre-mediated recombination occurs in the 8-bp core sequence (GGATACTT). lox2272 sites are compatible with each other, but incompatible with loxP or loxN sites (Lee and Saito, 1988). Cre recombinase
   4151..4200    -  intron         β-globin intron (fragment): internally truncated intron from human β-globin
   4201..4234    -  protein_bind   loxP: Cre-mediated recombination occurs in the 8-bp core sequence (GCATACAT). Cre recombinase
   4251..4408    +  misc_feature   WPRE (fragment): woodchuck hepatitis virus posttranscriptional regulatory element
   4414..4498    +  misc_feature   WPRE (fragment): woodchuck hepatitis virus posttranscriptional regulatory element
   4497..4540    -  polyA_signal   SV40 poly(A) signal (fragment): SV40 polyadenylation signal
   4544..4611    -  polyA_signal   SV40 poly(A) signal (fragment): SV40 polyadenylation signal
   4684..4824    +  repeat_region  AAV2 ITR: inverted terminal repeat of adeno-associated virus serotype 2 inverted
   4829..4880    -  misc_feature   bom (fragment): basis of mobility region from pBR322
   4899..5354    +  rep_origin     f1 ori (sequence partly withheld): f1 bacteriophage origin of replication; arrow indicates direction of (+) strand synthesis
   5355..5404    -  misc_feature   bom (fragment): basis of mobility region from pBR322
   5506..5541    -  CDS            rop (fragment): Rop protein, which maintains plasmids at low copy number; rop
   5636..5740    +  promoter       AmpR promoter: bla
   5741..6601    +  CDS            AmpR: β-lactamase; bla; confers resistance to ampicillin, carbenicillin, and related antibiotics
   6772..7360    +  rep_origin     ori: high-copy-number ColE1/pMB1/pBR322/pUC origin of replication
>Addgene plasmid #111397 | pAAV-hSyn-DIO {hCAR}off-{hM4Di-mCherry}on-W3SL | depositor full sequence | sequence record 209263 | pAAV-hSyn-DIO {hCAR}off-{hM4Di-mCherry}on-W3SL sequence 7422 bps
CCTGCAGGCAGCTGCGCGCTCGCTCGCTCACTGAGGCCGCCCGGGCAAAGCCCGGGCGTCGGGCGACCTT
TGGTCGCCCGGCCTCAGTGAGCGAGCGAGCGCGCAGAGAGGGAGTGGCCAACTCCATCACTAGGGGTTCC
TGCGGCCGCACGCGTGTGTCTAGACTGCAGAGGGCCCTGCGTATGAGTGCAAGTGGGTTTTAGGACCAGG
ATGAGGCGGGGTGGGGGTGCCTACCTGACGACCGACCCCGACCCACTGGACAAGCACCCAACCCCCATTC
CCCAAATTGCGCATCCCCTATCAGAGAGGGGGAGGGGAAACAGGATGCGGCGAGGCGCGTGCGCACTGCC
AGCTTCAGCACCGCGGACAGTGCCTTCGCCCCCGCCTGGCGGCGCGCGCCACCGCCGCCTCAGCACTGAA
GGCGCGCTGACGTCACTCGCCGGTCCCCCGCAAACTCCCCTTCCCGGCCACCTTGGTCGCGTCCGCGCCG
CCGCCGGCCCAGCCGGACCGCACCACGCGAGGCGCGAGATAGGGGGGCACGGGCGCGACCATCTGCGCTG
CGGCGCCGGCGACTCAGCGCTGCCTCAGTCTGCGGTGGGCAGCGGAGGAGTCGTGTCGTGCCTGAGAGCG
CAGTCGAGAAGGTACCGGATCCTCTAGAGTCGACTCCGGAATAACTTCGTATAGGATACTTTATACGAAG
TTATGCAGAATGGTAGCTGGATTGTAGCTGCTATTAGCAATATGAAACCTCTTAATAACTTCGTATAGCA
TACATTATACGAAGTTATGGCGCGCCACCATGGCGCTCCTGCTGTGCTTCGTGCTCCTGTGCGGAGTAGT
GGATTTCGCCAGAAGTTTGAGTATCACTACTCCTGAAGAGATGATTGAAAAAGCCAAAGGGGAAACTGCC
TATCTGCCGTGCAAATTTACGCTTAGTCCCGAAGACCAGGGACCGCTGGACATCGAGTGGCTGATATCAC
CAGCTGATAATCAGAAGGTGGATCAAGTGATTATTTTATATTCTGGAGACAAAATTTATGATGACTACTA
TCCAGATCTGAAAGGCCGAGTACATTTTACGAGTAATGATCTCAAATCTGGTGATGCATCAATAAATGTA
ACGAATTTACAACTGTCAGATATTGGCACATATCAGTGCAAAGTGAAAAAAGCTCCTGGTGTTGCAAATA
AGAAGATTCATCTGGTAGTTCTTGTTAAGCCTTCAGGTGCGAGATGTTACGTTGATGGATCTGAAGAAAT
TGGAAGTGACTTTAAGATAAAATGTGAACCAAAAGAAGGTTCACTTCCATTACAGTATGAGTGGCAAAAA
TTGTCTGACTCACAGAAAATGCCCACTTCATGGTTAGCAGAAATGACTTCATCTGTTATATCTGTAAAAA
ATGCCTCTTCTGAGTACTCTGGGACATACAGCTGTACAGTCAGAAACAGAGTGGGCTCTGATCAGTGCCT
GTTGCGTCTAAACGTTGTCCCTCCTTCAAATAAAGCTGGACTAATTGCAGGAGCCATTATAGGAACTTTG
CTTGCTCTAGCGCTCATTGGTCTTATCATCTTTTGCTGTCGTAAAAAGCGCAGAGAAGAAAAATATGAAA
AGGAAGTTCATCACGATATCAGGGAAGATGTGCCACCTCCAAAGAGCCGTACGTCCACTGCCAGAAGCTA
CATCGGCAGTAATCATTCATCCCTGGGGTCCATGTCTCCTTCCAACATGGAAGGATATTCCAAGACTCAG
TATAACCAAGTACCAAGTGAAGACTTTGAACGCACTCCTCAGAGTCCGACTCTCCCACCTGCTAAGGTAG
CTGCCCCTAATCTAAGTCGAATGGGTGCGATTCCTGTGATGATTCCAGCACAGAGCAAGGATGGGTCTAT
AGTAGAGCAGAAGCTGATCAGCGAGGAGGACCTGTAATTAATTAATTACTTGTACAGCTCGTCCATGCCG
CCGGTGGAGTGGCGGCCCTCGGCGCGTTCGTACTGTTCCACGATGGTGTAGTCCTCGTTGTGGGAGGTGA
TGTCCAACTTGATGTTGACGTTGTAGGCGCCGGGCAGCTGCACGGGCTTCTTGGCCTTGTAGGTGGTCTT
GACCTCAGCGTCGTAGTGGCCGCCGTCCTTCAGCTTCAGCCTCTGCTTGATCTCGCCCTTCAGGGCGCCG
TCCTCGGGGTACATCCGCTCGGAGGAGGCCTCCCAGCCCATGGTCTTCTTCTGCATTACGGGGCCGTCGG
AGGGGAAGTTGGTGCCGCGCAGCTTCACCTTGTAGATGAACTCGCCGTCCTGCAGGGAGGAGTCCTGGGT
CACGGTCACCACGCCGCCGTCCTCGAAGTTCATCACGCGCTCCCACTTGAAGCCCTCGGGGAAGGACAGC
TTCAAGTAGTCGGGGATGTCGGCGGGGTGCTTCACGTAGGCCTTGGAGCCGTACATGAACTGAGGGGACA
GGATGTCCCAGGCGAAGGGCAGGGGGCCACCCTTGGTCACCTTCAGCTTGGCGGTCTGGGTGCCCTCGTA
GGGGCGGCCCTCGCCCTCGCCCTCGATCTCGAACTCGTGGCCGTTCACGGAGCCCTCCATGTGCACCTTG
AAGCGCATGAACTCCTTGATGATGGCCATGTTATCCTCCTCGCCCTTGCTCACCATGGTGGCGACCGGTG
GATCCCGCCTGGCAGTGCCGATGTTCCGATACTGGCACAGCAGCAGGTGCCGGAAGGTCTTTTTAAAGGT
GGCGTTGCACAGAGCATAGCAGGCAGGGTTGATGGTGCTGTTGACGTAGCAGAGCCAGTAGCCAATGGAC
CACACCGTGTCAGGGATGCAGCTCTGGCAGAAGGTGTTCACCAGGACCATGACGTTGTAGGGCGTCCAGG
TGAGGATGAAGGCCAGCAGAATGGCAAAGATCGTTCGTGTCACTTTGCGCTCCCGGGCCGCCATCTGCCG
CTTCTTGCGCACCTGGTTGCGAGCGATGCTGGCGAACTTGCGGGCCACGTTGGCCGCAGGGCGCATGCCA
GCCGGCGTGGCAGGCACAATCTCAATGGCTGTCACACACTCATTGCCTGTCTGCTTCGTCACAATCTGGA
TCTTGGACCATCTGGAGGCTGGGTTGAGGGCCCGCGGCTGCAGGGGAGGGGCGGGCATGGCGGGCGTGGT
GGCCTCTGTGGTGGACAGCTCTGTGGCTGGGCGTTCCTTGGTGTTCTGGGTGGCACTGCCTGAGCTGGAC
TCATTGGAAGTGTCCTTATCAGCCACGGGGCGCGGTGGCGGTGGCAGCGCTGGCGGGGGGGCCTCCTCCA
GCTTGCCATTGCGCAGCTCCTCCCGGGCGGCCTCCCCGGGCGGGGGCTTCTTGACGCTCTGCTTCATTAG
TGGGCTCTTGAGGAAGGCCAGCGTCTTGGCTTTCTTCTCCTTCGGGCCCTCGGGCCGGTGCTTGTGGACT
CGGCTGCGACTGGCCAGGGAGATGTGGATGTACAGCACCGTCATGATGACCACAGGCAGGTAGAAGCCAG
CAATGGCTGTGCCAAAGGTCACTGCTGGGTTGGACAGGAACTGGATGAAGCACTGGTTGTCGGGCACCGT
CCGCTTACCCACCACAAACTGCCAGAACAAGATGGCAGGCGCCCAGAGCACGAAGGACAGTACCCAGGCA
GCAGCAATCATGAGGCCTGCCATCTTGGTGGTGCGCCGGGCAGGGTAGGTGAGAGGCTTGGTGACGCAGA
AGTAGCGGTCAAAGCTGATGATGAGAAGGTTCATGACGGAGGCGTTGCTCACCACGCAGTCCAGGGCCAG
CCACAGGTCGCAGACCACGGCGCCCAGGGGCCAGTAGCCCTTGATGATGTACACGGTGTAGAGGTTCATG
GAGAAGGCGCCTATGATGAGATCAGCACACGCCAGGCTGAAGAGGAAGTAGTTGTTGACTGTCTGCAGCT
GCCTGTTGACCTTGATGGACAGCATCACCAGGATGTTGCCCACGACAGTCACCAGGCTCAGGGAGCCTGT
CACTGTGGCAATGAAGACCATTTCCACCGTCTCATAGCGATTGTGGGATGATGACGTGACCAGGCGCACG
GACTGATTGCCCGAGCTGCCATTGACAGGTGTGAAGTTGGCCATGGTGGCGCTAGCATAACTTCGTATAA
AGTATCCTATACGAAGTTATTTGCCTTAACCCAGAAATTATCACTGTTATTCTTTAGAATGGTGCAAAGA
ATAACTTCGTATAATGTATGCTATACGAAGTTATGAATTCCGCTCGAGATAATCAACCTCTGGATTACAA
AATTTGTGAAAGATTGACTGGTATTCTTAACTATGTTGCTCCTTTTACGCTATGTGGATACGCTGCTTTA
ATGCCTTTGTATCATGCTATTGCTTCCCGTATGGCTTTCATTTTCTCCTCCTTGTATAAATCCTGGTTAG
TTCTTGCCACGGCGGAACTCATCGCCGCCTGCCTTGCCCGCTGCTGGACAGGGGCTCGGCTGTTGGGCAC
TGACAATTCCGTGGTGTTTATTTGTGAAATTTGTGATGCTATTGCTTTATTTGTAACCATCTAGCTTTAT
TTGTGAAATTTGTGATGCTATTGCTTTATTTGTAACCATTATAAGCTGCAATAAACAAGTTAACAACAAC
AATTGCATTCATTTTATGTTTCAGGTTCAGGGGGAGATGTGGGAGGTTTTTTAAAGCGGCCGCAGGAACC
CCTAGTGATGGAGTTGGCCACTCCCTCTCTGCGCGCTCGCTCGCTCACTGAGGCCGGGCGACCAAAGGTC
GCCCGACGCCCGGGCTTTGCCCGGGCGGCCTCAGTGAGCGAGCGAGCGCGCAGCTGCCTGCAGGGGCGCC
TGATGCGGTATTTTCTCCTTACGCATCTGTGCGGTATTTCACACCGCATA
[142 nt withheld, positions 4881-5022]
C
[141 nt withheld, positions 5024-5164]
CCTTTGACGTTGGAGTCCACGTTCTTT
[37 nt withheld, positions 5192-5228]
ACTCTATCTCGGGCTATTCTTTTGATTTATAAGGGATTTTGCCGATTTCGGTCTATTGGTTAAAAAATGA
GCTGATTTAACAAAAATTTAACGCGAATTTTAACAAAATATTAACGTTTACAATTTTATGGTGCACTCTC
AGTACAATCTGCTCTGATGCCGCATAGTTAAGCCAGCCCCGACACCCGCCAACACCCGCTGACGCGCCCT
GACGGGCTTGTCTGCTCCCGGCATCCGCTTACAGACAAGCTGTGACCGTCTCCGGGAGCTGCATGTGTCA
GAGGTTTTCACCGTCATCACCGAAACGCGCGAGACGAAAGGGCCTCGTGATACGCCTATTTTTATAGGTT
AATGTCATGATAATAATGGTTTCTTAGACGTCAGGTGGCACTTTTCGGGGAAATGTGCGCGGAACCCCTA
TTTGTTTATTTTTCTAAATACATTCAAATATGTATCCGCTCATGAGACAATAACCCTGATAAATGCTTCA
ATAATATTGAAAAAGGAAGAGTATGAGTATTCAACATTTCCGTGTCGCCCTTATTCCCTTTTTTGCGGCA
TTTTGCCTTCCTGTTTTTGCTCACCCAGAAACGCTGGTGAAAGTAAAAGATGCTGAAGATCAGTTGGGTG
CACGAGTGGGTTACATCGAACTGGATCTCAACAGCGGTAAGATCCTTGAGAGTTTTCGCCCCGAAGAACG
TTTTCCAATGATGAGCACTTTTAAAGTTCTGCTATGTGGCGCGGTATTATCCCGTATTGACGCCGGGCAA
GAGCAACTCGGTCGCCGCATACACTATTCTCAGAATGACTTGGTTGAGTACTCACCAGTCACAGAAAAGC
ATCTTACGGATGGCATGACAGTAAGAGAATTATGCAGTGCTGCCATAACCATGAGTGATAACACTGCGGC
CAACTTACTTCTGACAACGATCGGAGGACCGAAGGAGCTAACCGCTTTTTTGCACAACATGGGGGATCAT
GTAACTCGCCTTGATCGTTGGGAACCGGAGCTGAATGAAGCCATACCAAACGACGAGCGTGACACCACGA
TGCCTGTAGCAATGGCAACAACGTTGCGCAAACTATTAACTGGCGAACTACTTACTCTAGCTTCCCGGCA
ACAATTAATAGACTGGATGGAGGCGGATAAAGTTGCAGGACCACTTCTGCGCTCGGCCCTTCCGGCTGGC
TGGTTTATTGCTGATAAATCTGGAGCCGGTGAGCGTGGGTCTCGCGGTATCATTGCAGCACTGGGGCCAG
ATGGTAAGCCCTCCCGTATCGTAGTTATCTACACGACGGGGAGTCAGGCAACTATGGATGAACGAAATAG
ACAGATCGCTGAGATAGGTGCCTCACTGATTAAGCATTGGTAACTGTCAGACCAAGTTTACTCATATATA
CTTTAGATTGATTTAAAACTTCATTTTTAATTTAAAAGGATCTAGGTGAAGATCCTTTTTGATAATCTCA
TGACCAAAATCCCTTAACGTGAGTTTTCGTTCCACTGAGCGTCAGACCCCGTAGAAAAGATCAAAGGATC
TTCTTGAGATCCTTTTTTTCTGCGCGTAATCTGCTGCTTGCAAACAAAAAAACCACCGCTACCAGCGGTG
GTTTGTTTGCCGGATCAAGAGCTACCAACTCTTTTTCCGAAGGTAACTGGCTTCAGCAGAGCGCAGATAC
CAAATACTGTTCTTCTAGTGTAGCCGTAGTTAGGCCACCACTTCAAGAACTCTGTAGCACCGCCTACATA
CCTCGCTCTGCTAATCCTGTTACCAGTGGCTGCTGCCAGTGGCGATAAGTCGTGTCTTACCGGGTTGGAC
TCAAGACGATAGTTACCGGATAAGGCGCAGCGGTCGGGCTGAACGGGGGGTTCGTGCACACAGCCCAGCT
TGGAGCGAACGACCTACACCGAACTGAGATACCTACAGCGTGAGCTATGAGAAAGCGCCACGCTTCCCGA
AGGGAGAAAGGCGGACAGGTATCCGGTAAGCGGCAGGGTCGGAACAGGAGAGCGCACGAGGGAGCTTCCA
GGGGGAAACGCCTGGTATCTTTATAGTCCTGTCGGGTTTCGCCACCTCTGACTTGAGCGTCGATTTTTGT
GATGCTCGTCAGGGGGGCGGAGCCTATGGAAAAACGCCAGCAACGCGGCCTTTTTACGGTTCCTGGCCTT
TTGCTGGCCTTTTGCTCACATGTT
