Features (pLannotate 1.2.2; 25 found; start..end, strand, type, name):
     73..100     +  repeat_region  AAV2 ITR (fragment): inverted terminal repeat of adeno-associated virus serotype 2 inverted
    129..156     +  repeat_region  AAV2 ITR (fragment): inverted terminal repeat of adeno-associated virus serotype 2 inverted
    236..683     +  promoter       hSyn promoter: human synapsin I promoter; confers neuron-specific expression (Kügler et al., 2003)
    697..714     +  misc_feature   MCS (fragment): pUC18/19 multiple cloning site
    721..754     +  protein_bind   lox2272: Cre-mediated recombination occurs in the 8-bp core sequence (GGATACTT). lox2272 sites are compatible with each other, but incompatible with loxP or loxN sites (Lee and Saito, 1988). Cre recombinase
    755..804     -  intron         β-globin intron (fragment): internally truncated intron from human β-globin
    805..838     +  protein_bind   loxP: Cre-mediated recombination occurs in the 8-bp core sequence (GCATACAT). Cre recombinase
    850..1944    +  CDS            CXADR: CXAR_HUMAN - Also known as CAR. Experimental evidence at protein level: Swiss-Prot protein existence level 1. (Microbial infection) Acts as a receptor for Coxsackievirus B1 to B6. From Homo sapiens (Human).
   1989..2696    -  CDS            mCherry: mCherry is a basic (constitutively fluorescent) red fluorescent protein published in 2004, derived from Discosoma sp.. It is reported to be a very rapidly-maturing monomer with low acid sensitivity.
   2718..4154    -  CDS            CHRM4: ACM4_HUMAN - Experimental evidence at protein level: Swiss-Prot protein existence level 1. The muscarinic acetylcholine receptor mediates various cellular responses, including inhibition of adenylate cyclase, breakdown of phosphoinositides and modulation of potassium channels through the action of G proteins. Primary transducing effect is inhibition of adenylate cyclase. From Homo sapiens (Human).
   4167..4200    -  protein_bind   lox2272: Cre-mediated recombination occurs in the 8-bp core sequence (GGATACTT). lox2272 sites are compatible with each other, but incompatible with loxP or loxN sites (Lee and Saito, 1988). Cre recombinase
   4201..4250    -  intron         β-globin intron (fragment): internally truncated intron from human β-globin
   4251..4284    -  protein_bind   loxP: Cre-mediated recombination occurs in the 8-bp core sequence (GCATACAT). Cre recombinase
   4301..4458    +  misc_feature   WPRE (fragment): woodchuck hepatitis virus posttranscriptional regulatory element
   4464..4548    +  misc_feature   WPRE (fragment): woodchuck hepatitis virus posttranscriptional regulatory element
   4547..4590    -  polyA_signal   SV40 poly(A) signal (fragment): SV40 polyadenylation signal
   4594..4661    -  polyA_signal   SV40 poly(A) signal (fragment): SV40 polyadenylation signal
   4734..4874    +  repeat_region  AAV2 ITR: inverted terminal repeat of adeno-associated virus serotype 2 inverted
   4879..4930    -  misc_feature   bom (fragment): basis of mobility region from pBR322
   4949..5404    +  rep_origin     f1 ori (sequence partly withheld): f1 bacteriophage origin of replication; arrow indicates direction of (+) strand synthesis
   5405..5454    -  misc_feature   bom (fragment): basis of mobility region from pBR322
   5556..5591    -  CDS            rop (fragment): Rop protein, which maintains plasmids at low copy number; rop
   5686..5790    +  promoter       AmpR promoter: bla
   5791..6651    +  CDS            AmpR: β-lactamase; bla; confers resistance to ampicillin, carbenicillin, and related antibiotics
   6822..7410    +  rep_origin     ori: high-copy-number ColE1/pMB1/pBR322/pUC origin of replication
>Addgene plasmid #111397 | pAAV-hSyn-DIO {hCAR}off-{hM4Di-mCherry}on-W3SL | addgene full sequence | sequence record 212158 | Addgene NGS Result
AACGCCAGCAACGCGGCCTTTTTACGGTTCCTGGCCTTTTGCTGGCCTTTTGCTCACATGTCCTGCAGGC
AGCTGCGCGCTCGCTCGCTCACTGAGGCCGCCCGGGCGTCGGGCGACCTTTGGTCGCCCGGCCTCAGTGA
GCGAGCGAGCGCGCAGAGAGGGAGTGGCCAACTCCATCACTAGGGGTTCCTGCGGCCGCACGCGTGTGTC
TAGACTGCAGAGGGCCCTGCGTATGAGTGCAAGTGGGTTTTAGGACCAGGATGAGGCGGGGTGGGGGTGC
CTACCTGACGACCGACCCCGACCCACTGGACAAGCACCCAACCCCCATTCCCCAAATTGCGCATCCCCTA
TCAGAGAGGGGGAGGGGAAACAGGATGCGGCGAGGCGCGTGCGCACTGCCAGCTTCAGCACCGCGGACAG
TGCCTTCGCCCCCGCCTGGCGGCGCGCGCCACCGCCGCCTCAGCACTGAAGGCGCGCTGACGTCACTCGC
CGGTCCCCCGCAAACTCCCCTTCCCGGCCACCTTGGTCGCGTCCGCGCCGCCGCCGGCCCAGCCGGACCG
CACCACGCGAGGCGCGAGATAGGGGGGCACGGGCGCGACCATCTGCGCTGCGGCGCCGGCGACTCAGCGC
TGCCTCAGTCTGCGGTGGGCAGCGGAGGAGTCGTGTCGTGCCTGAGAGCGCAGTCGAGAAGGTACCGGAT
CCTCTAGAGTCGACTCCGGAATAACTTCGTATAGGATACTTTATACGAAGTTATGCAGAATGGTAGCTGG
ATTGTAGCTGCTATTAGCAATATGAAACCTCTTAATAACTTCGTATAGCATACATTATACGAAGTTATGG
CGCGCCACCATGGCGCTCCTGCTGTGCTTCGTGCTCCTGTGCGGAGTAGTGGATTTCGCCAGAAGTTTGA
GTATCACTACTCCTGAAGAGATGATTGAAAAAGCCAAAGGGGAAACTGCCTATCTGCCGTGCAAATTTAC
GCTTAGTCCCGAAGACCAGGGACCGCTGGACATCGAGTGGCTGATATCACCAGCTGATAATCAGAAGGTG
GATCAAGTGATTATTTTATATTCTGGAGACAAAATTTATGATGACTACTATCCAGATCTGAAAGGCCGAG
TACATTTTACGAGTAATGATCTCAAATCTGGTGATGCATCAATAAATGTAACGAATTTACAACTGTCAGA
TATTGGCACATATCAGTGCAAAGTGAAAAAAGCTCCTGGTGTTGCAAATAAGAAGATTCATCTGGTAGTT
CTTGTTAAGCCTTCAGGTGCGAGATGTTACGTTGATGGATCTGAAGAAATTGGAAGTGACTTTAAGATAA
AATGTGAACCAAAAGAAGGTTCACTTCCATTACAGTATGAGTGGCAAAAATTGTCTGACTCACAGAAAAT
GCCCACTTCATGGTTAGCAGAAATGACTTCATCTGTTATATCTGTAAAAAATGCCTCTTCTGAGTACTCT
GGGACATACAGCTGTACAGTCAGAAACAGAGTGGGCTCTGATCAGTGCCTGTTGCGTCTAAACGTTGTCC
CTCCTTCAAATAAAGCTGGACTAATTGCAGGAGCCATTATAGGAACTTTGCTTGCTCTAGCGCTCATTGG
TCTTATCATCTTTTGCTGTCGTAAAAAGCGCAGAGAAGAAAAATATGAAAAGGAAGTTCATCACGATATC
AGGGAAGATGTGCCACCTCCAAAGAGCCGTACGTCCACTGCCAGAAGCTACATCGGCAGTAATCATTCAT
CCCTGGGGTCCATGTCTCCTTCCAACATGGAAGGATATTCCAAGACTCAGTATAACCAAGTACCAAGTGA
AGACTTTGAACGCACTCCTCAGAGTCCGACTCTCCCACCTGCTAAGGTAGCTGCCCCTAATCTAAGTCGA
ATGGGTGCGATTCCTGTGATGATTCCAGCACAGAGCAAGGATGGGTCTATAGTAGAGCAGAAGCTGATCA
GCGAGGAGGACCTGTAATTAATTAATTACTTGTACAGCTCGTCCATGCCGCCGGTGGAGTGGCGGCCCTC
GGCGCGTTCGTACTGTTCCACGATGGTGTAGTCCTCGTTGTGGGAGGTGATGTCCAACTTGATGTTGACG
TTGTAGGCGCCGGGCAGCTGCACGGGCTTCTTGGCCTTGTAGGTGGTCTTGACCTCAGCGTCGTAGTGGC
CGCCGTCCTTCAGCTTCAGCCTCTGCTTGATCTCGCCCTTCAGGGCGCCGTCCTCGGGGTACATCCGCTC
GGAGGAGGCCTCCCAGCCCATGGTCTTCTTCTGCATTACGGGGCCGTCGGAGGGGAAGTTGGTGCCGCGC
AGCTTCACCTTGTAGATGAACTCGCCGTCCTGCAGGGAGGAGTCCTGGGTCACGGTCACCACGCCGCCGT
CCTCGAAGTTCATCACGCGCTCCCACTTGAAGCCCTCGGGGAAGGACAGCTTCAAGTAGTCGGGGATGTC
GGCGGGGTGCTTCACGTAGGCCTTGGAGCCGTACATGAACTGAGGGGACAGGATGTCCCAGGCGAAGGGC
AGGGGGCCACCCTTGGTCACCTTCAGCTTGGCGGTCTGGGTGCCCTCGTAGGGGCGGCCCTCGCCCTCGC
CCTCGATCTCGAACTCGTGGCCGTTCACGGAGCCCTCCATGTGCACCTTGAAGCGCATGAACTCCTTGAT
GATGGCCATGTTATCCTCCTCGCCCTTGCTCACCATGGTGGCGACCGGTGGATCCCGCCTGGCAGTGCCG
ATGTTCCGATACTGGCACAGCAGCAGGTGCCGGAAGGTCTTTTTAAAGGTGGCGTTGCACAGAGCATAGC
AGGCAGGGTTGATGGTGCTGTTGACGTAGCAGAGCCAGTAGCCAATGGACCACACCGTGTCAGGGATGCA
GCTCTGGCAGAAGGTGTTCACCAGGACCATGACGTTGTAGGGCGTCCAGGTGAGGATGAAGGCCAGCAGA
ATGGCAAAGATCGTTCGTGTCACTTTGCGCTCCCGGGCCGCCATCTGCCGCTTCTTGCGCACCTGGTTGC
GAGCGATGCTGGCGAACTTGCGGGCCACGTTGGCCGCAGGGCGCATGCCAGCCGGCGTGGCAGGCACAAT
CTCAATGGCTGTCACACACTCATTGCCTGTCTGCTTCGTCACAATCTGGATCTTGGACCATCTGGAGGCT
GGGTTGAGGGCCCGCGGCTGCAGGGGAGGGGCGGGCATGGCGGGCGTGGTGGCCTCTGTGGTGGACAGCT
CTGTGGCTGGGCGTTCCTTGGTGTTCTGGGTGGCACTGCCTGAGCTGGACTCATTGGAAGTGTCCTTATC
AGCCACGGGGCGCGGTGGCGGTGGCAGCGCTGGCGGGGGGGCCTCCTCCAGCTTGCCATTGCGCAGCTCC
TCCCGGGCGGCCTCCCCGGGCGGGGGCTTCTTGACGCTCTGCTTCATTAGTGGGCTCTTGAGGAAGGCCA
GCGTCTTGGCTTTCTTCTCCTTCGGGCCCTCGGGCCGGTGCTTGTGGACTCGGCTGCGACTGGCCAGGGA
GATGTGGATGTACAGCACCGTCATGATGACCACAGGCAGGTAGAAGCCAGCAATGGCTGTGCCAAAGGTC
ACTGCTGGGTTGGACAGGAACTGGATGAAGCACTGGTTGTCGGGCACCGTCCGCTTACCCACCACAAACT
GCCAGAACAAGATGGCAGGCGCCCAGAGCACGAAGGACAGTACCCAGGCAGCAGCAATCATGAGGCCTGC
CATCTTGGTGGTGCGCCGGGCAGGGTAGGTGAGAGGCTTGGTGACGCAGAAGTAGCGGTCAAAGCTGATG
ATGAGAAGGTTCATGACGGAGGCGTTGCTCACCACGCAGTCCAGGGCCAGCCACAGGTCGCAGACCACGG
CGCCCAGGGGCCAGTAGCCCTTGATGATGTACACGGTGTAGAGGTTCATGGAGAAGGCGCCTATGATGAG
ATCAGCACACGCCAGGCTGAAGAGGAAGTAGTTGTTGACTGTCTGCAGCTGCCTGTTGACCTTGATGGAC
AGCATCACCAGGATGTTGCCCACGACAGTCACCAGGCTCAGGGAGCCTGTCACTGTGGCAATGAAGACCA
TTTCCACCGTCTCATAGCGATTGTGGGATGATGACGTGACCAGGCGCACGGACTGATTGCCCGAGCTGCC
ATTGACAGGTGTGAAGTTGGCCATGGTGGCGCTAGCATAACTTCGTATAAAGTATCCTATACGAAGTTAT
TTGCCTTAACCCAGAAATTATCACTGTTATTCTTTAGAATGGTGCAAAGAATAACTTCGTATAATGTATG
CTATACGAAGTTATGAATTCCGCTCGAGATAATCAACCTCTGGATTACAAAATTTGTGAAAGATTGACTG
GTATTCTTAACTATGTTGCTCCTTTTACGCTATGTGGATACGCTGCTTTAATGCCTTTGTATCATGCTAT
TGCTTCCCGTATGGCTTTCATTTTCTCCTCCTTGTATAAATCCTGGTTAGTTCTTGCCACGGCGGAACTC
ATCGCCGCCTGCCTTGCCCGCTGCTGGACAGGGGCTCGGCTGTTGGGCACTGACAATTCCGTGGTGTTTA
TTTGTGAAATTTGTGATGCTATTGCTTTATTTGTAACCATCTAGCTTTATTTGTGAAATTTGTGATGCTA
TTGCTTTATTTGTAACCATTATAAGCTGCAATAAACAAGTTAACAACAACAATTGCATTCATTTTATGTT
TCAGGTTCAGGGGGAGATGTGGGAGGTTTTTTAAAGCGGCCGCAGGAACCCCTAGTGATGGAGTTGGCCA
CTCCCTCTCTGCGCGCTCGCTCGCTCACTGAGGCCGGGCGACCAAAGGTCGCCCGACGCCCGGGCTTTGC
CCGGGCGGCCTCAGTGAGCGAGCGAGCGCGCAGCTGCCTGCAGGGGCGCCTGATGCGGTATTTTCTCCTT
ACGCATCTGTGCGGTATTTCACACCGCATA
[95 nt withheld, positions 4931-5025]
T
[46 nt withheld, positions 5027-5072]
C
[141 nt withheld, positions 5074-5214]
CCTTTGACGTTGGAGTCCACGTTCTTT
[37 nt withheld, positions 5242-5278]
ACTCTATCTCGGGCTATTCTTTTGATTTATAAGGGATTTTGCCGATTTCGGTCTATTGGTTAAAAAATGA
GCTGATTTAACAAAAATTTAACGCGAATTTTAACAAAATATTAACGTTTACAATTTTATGGTGCACTCTC
AGTACAATCTGCTCTGATGCCGCATAGTTAAGCCAGCCCCGACACCCGCCAACACCCGCTGACGCGCCCT
GACGGGCTTGTCTGCTCCCGGCATCCGCTTACAGACAAGCTGTGACCGTCTCCGGGAGCTGCATGTGTCA
GAGGTTTTCACCGTCATCACCGAAACGCGCGAGACGAAAGGGCCTCGTGATACGCCTATTTTTATAGGTT
AATGTCATGATAATAATGGTTTCTTAGACGTCAGGTGGCACTTTTCGGGGAAATGTGCGCGGAACCCCTA
TTTGTTTATTTTTCTAAATACATTCAAATATGTATCCGCTCATGAGACAATAACCCTGATAAATGCTTCA
ATAATATTGAAAAAGGAAGAGTATGAGTATTCAACATTTCCGTGTCGCCCTTATTCCCTTTTTTGCGGCA
TTTTGCCTTCCTGTTTTTGCTCACCCAGAAACGCTGGTGAAAGTAAAAGATGCTGAAGATCAGTTGGGTG
CACGAGTGGGTTACATCGAACTGGATCTCAACAGCGGTAAGATCCTTGAGAGTTTTCGCCCCGAAGAACG
TTTTCCAATGATGAGCACTTTTAAAGTTCTGCTATGTGGCGCGGTATTATCCCGTATTGACGCCGGGCAA
GAGCAACTCGGTCGCCGCATACACTATTCTCAGAATGACTTGGTTGAGTACTCACCAGTCACAGAAAAGC
ATCTTACGGATGGCATGACAGTAAGAGAATTATGCAGTGCTGCCATAACCATGAGTGATAACACTGCGGC
CAACTTACTTCTGACAACGATCGGAGGACCGAAGGAGCTAACCGCTTTTTTGCACAACATGGGGGATCAT
GTAACTCGCCTTGATCGTTGGGAACCGGAGCTGAATGAAGCCATACCAAACGACGAGCGTGACACCACGA
TGCCTGTAGCAATGGCAACAACGTTGCGCAAACTATTAACTGGCGAACTACTTACTCTAGCTTCCCGGCA
ACAATTAATAGACTGGATGGAGGCGGATAAAGTTGCAGGACCACTTCTGCGCTCGGCCCTTCCGGCTGGC
TGGTTTATTGCTGATAAATCTGGAGCCGGTGAGCGTGGGTCTCGCGGTATCATTGCAGCACTGGGGCCAG
ATGGTAAGCCCTCCCGTATCGTAGTTATCTACACGACGGGGAGTCAGGCAACTATGGATGAACGAAATAG
ACAGATCGCTGAGATAGGTGCCTCACTGATTAAGCATTGGTAACTGTCAGACCAAGTTTACTCATATATA
CTTTAGATTGATTTAAAACTTCATTTTTAATTTAAAAGGATCTAGGTGAAGATCCTTTTTGATAATCTCA
TGACCAAAATCCCTTAACGTGAGTTTTCGTTCCACTGAGCGTCAGACCCCGTAGAAAAGATCAAAGGATC
TTCTTGAGATCCTTTTTTTCTGCGCGTAATCTGCTGCTTGCAAACAAAAAAACCACCGCTACCAGCGGTG
GTTTGTTTGCCGGATCAAGAGCTACCAACTCTTTTTCCGAAGGTAACTGGCTTCAGCAGAGCGCAGATAC
CAAATACTGTTCTTCTAGTGTAGCCGTAGTTAGGCCACCACTTCAAGAACTCTGTAGCACCGCCTACATA
CCTCGCTCTGCTAATCCTGTTACCAGTGGCTGCTGCCAGTGGCGATAAGTCGTGTCTTACCGGGTTGGAC
TCAAGACGATAGTTACCGGATAAGGCGCAGCGGTCGGGCTGAACGGGGGGTTCGTGCACACAGCCCAGCT
TGGAGCGAACGACCTACACCGAACTGAGATACCTACAGCGTGAGCTATGAGAAAGCGCCACGCTTCCCGA
AGGGAGAAAGGCGGACAGGTATCCGGTAAGCGGCAGGGTCGGAACAGGAGAGCGCACGAGGGAGCTTCCA
GGGGGAAACGCCTGGTATCTTTATAGTCCTGTCGGGTTTCGCCACCTCTGACTTGAGCGTCGATTTTTGT
GATGCTCGTCAGGGGGGCGGAGCCTATGGAAA
